>Addgene plasmid #124082 | pEF1a_CD WT TET1 | addgene full sequence | sequence record 242287 | Addgene NGS Result
CGACGGATCGGGAGATCTCCCGATCCCCTATGGTGCACTCTCAGTACAATCTGCTCTGATGCCGCATAGT
TAAGCCAGTATCTGCTCCCTGCTTGTGTGTTGGAGGTCGCTGAGTAGTGCGCGAGCAAAATTTAAGCTAC
AACAAGGCAAGGCTTGACCGACAATTGCATGAAGAATCTGCTTAGGGTTAGGCGTTTTGCGCTGCTTCGC
GATGTACGGGCCAGATATACGCGTTGACATTGATTATTGACTAGGCTTTTGCAAAAAGCTTTGCAAAGAT
GGATAAAGTTTTAAACAGAGAGGAATCTTTGCAGCTAATGGACCTTCTAGGTCTTGAAAGGAGTGGGAAT
TGGCTCCGGTGCCCGTCAGTGGGCAGAGCGCACATCGCCCACAGTCCCCGAGAAGTTGGGGGGAGGGGTC
GGCAATTGAACCGGTGCCTAGAGAAGGTGGCGCGGGGTAAACTGGGAAAGTGATGTCGTGTACTGGCTCC
GCCTTTTTCCCGAGGGTGGGGGAGAACCGTATATAAGTGCAGTAGTCGCCGTGAACGTTCTTTTTCGCAA
CGGGTTTGCCGCCAGAACACAGGTAAGTGCCGTGTGTGGTTCCCGCGGGCCTGGCCTCTTTACGGGTTAT
GGCCCTTGCGTGCCTTGAATTACTTCCACCTGGCTGCAGTACGTGATTCTTGATCCCGAGCTTCGGGTTG
GAAGTGGGTGGGAGAGTTCGAGGCCTTGCGCTTAAGGAGCCCCTTCGCCTCGTGCTTGAGTTGAGGCCTG
GCCTGGGCGCTGGGGCCGCCGCGTGCGAATCTGGTGGCACCTTCGCGCCTGTCTCGCTGCTTTCGATAAG
TCTCTAGCCATTTAAAATTTTTGATGACCTGCTGCGACGCTTTTTTCTGGCAAGATAGTCTTGTAAATGC
GGGCCAAGATCTGCACACTGGTATTTCGGTTTTTGGGGCCGCGGGCGGCGACGGGGCCCGTGCGTCCCAG
CGCACATGTTCGGCGAGGCGGGGCCTGCGAGCGCGGCCACCGAGAATCGGACGGGGGTAGTCTCAAGCTG
GCCGGCCTGCTCTGGTGCCTGGCCTCGCGCCGCCGTGTATCGCCCCGCCCTGGGCGGCAAGGCTGGCCCG
GTCGGCACCAGTTGCGTGAGCGGAAAGATGGCCGCTTCCCGGCCCTGCTGCAGGGAGCTCAAAATGGAGG
ACGCGGCGCTCGGGAGAGCGGGCGGGTGAGTCACCCACACAAAGGAAAAGGGCCTTTCCGTCCTCAGCCG
TCGCTTCATGTGACTCCACGGAGTACCGGGCGCCGTCCAGGCACCTCGATTAGTTCTCGAGCTTTTGGAG
TACGTCGTCTTTAGGTTGGGGGGAGGGGTTTTATGCGATGGAGTTTCCCCACACTGAGTGGGTGGAGACT
GAAGTTAGGCCAGCTTGGCACTTGATGTAATTCTCCTTGGAATTTGCCCTTTTTGAGTTTGGATCTTGGT
TCATTCTCAAGCCTCAGACAGTGGTTCAAAGTTTTTTTCTTCCATTTCAGGTGTCGTGAGGAATTAGCTT
GGTACTAATACGACTCACTATAGGGAGACCCAAGCTGGCTAGGTAAGCTTGGTACCGCCACCATGGACTA
CAAGGACGACGATGACAAGCTCGATGGAGGATACCCCTACGACGTGCCCGACTACGCCGGAGGATATCCT
GAATCAGCAGAGGAAAAGGTGAAGGTTGAACCATTGGATTCACTCAGCTTATTTCATCTTAAAACGGAAT
CCAACGGGAAGGCATTCACTGATAAAGCTTATAATTCTCAGGTACAGTTAACGGTGAATGCCAATCAGAA
AGCCCATCCTTTGACCCAGCCCTCCTCTCCACCTAACCAGTGTGCTAACGTGATGGCAGGCGATGACCAA
ATACGGTTTCAGCAGGTTGTTAAGGAGCAACTCATGCATCAGAGACTGCCAACATTGCCTGGTATCTCTC
ATGAAACACCCTTACCGGAGTCAGCACTAACTCTCAGGAATGTAAATGTAGTGTGTTCAGGTGGAATTAC
AGTGGTTTCTACCAAAAGTGAAGAGGAAGTCTGTTCATCCAGTTTTGGAACATCAGAATTTTCCACAGTG
GACAGTGCACAGAAAAATTTTAATGATTATGCCATGAACTTCTTTACTAACCCTACAAAAAACCTAGTGT
CTATAACTAAAGATTCTGAACTGCCCACCTGCAGCTGTCTTGATCGAGTTATACAAAAAGACAAAGGCCC
ATATTATACACACCTTGGGGCAGGACCAAGTGTTGCTGCTGTCAGGGAAATCATGGAGAATAGGTATGGT
CAAAAAGGAAACGCAATAAGGATAGAAATAGTAGTGTACACCGGTAAAGAAGGGAAAAGCTCTCATGGGT
GTCCAATTGCTAAGTGGGTTTTAAGAAGAAGCAGTGATGAAGAAAAAGTTCTTTGTTTGGTCCGGCAGCG
TACAGGCCACCACTGTCCAACTGCTGTGATGGTGGTGCTCATCATGGTGTGGGATGGCATCCCTCTTCCA
ATGGCCGACCGGCTATACACAGAGCTCACAGAGAATCTAAAGTCATACAATGGGCACCCTACCGACAGAA
GATGCACCCTCAATGAAAATCGTACCTGTACATGTCAAGGAATTGATCCAGAGACTTGTGGAGCTTCATT
CTCTTTTGGCTGTTCATGGAGTATGTACTTTAATGGCTGTAAGTTTGGTAGAAGCCCAAGCCCCAGAAGA
TTTAGAATTGATCCAAGCTCTCCCTTACATGAAAAAAACCTTGAAGATAACTTACAGAGTTTGGCTACAC
GATTAGCTCCAATTTATAAGCAGTATGCTCCAGTAGCTTACCAAAATCAGGTGGAATATGAAAATGTTGC
CCGAGAATGTCGGCTTGGCAGCAAGGAAGGTCGTCCCTTCTCTGGGGTCACTGCTTGCCTGGACTTCTGT
GCTCATCCCCACAGGGACATTCACAACATGAATAATGGAAGCACTGTGGTTTGTACCTTAACTCGAGAAG
ATAACCGCTCTTTGGGTGTTATTCCTCAAGATGAGCAGCTCCATGTGCTACCTCTTTATAAGCTTTCAGA
CACAGATGAGTTTGGCTCCAAGGAAGGAATGGAAGCCAAGATCAAATCTGGGGCCATCGAGGTCCTGGCA
CCCCGCCGCAAAAAAAGAACGTGTTTCACTCAGCCTGTTCCCCGTTCTGGAAAGAAGAGGGCTGCGATGA
TGACAGAGGTTCTTGCACATAAGATAAGGGCAGTGGAAAAGAAACCTATTCCCCGAATCAAGCGGAAGAA
TAACTCAACAACAACAAACAACAGTAAGCCTTCGTCACTGCCAACCTTAGGGAGTAACACTGAGACCGTG
CAACCTGAAGTAAAAAGTGAAACCGAACCCCATTTTATCTTAAAAAGTTCAGACAACACTAAAACTTATT
CGCTGATGCCATCCGCTCCTCACCCAGTGAAAGAGGCATCTCCAGGCTTCTCCTGGTCCCCGAAGACTGC
TTCAGCCACACCAGCTCCACTGAAGAATGACGCAACAGCCTCATGCGGGTTTTCAGAAAGAAGCAGCACT
CCCCACTGTACGATGCCTTCGGGAAGACTCAGTGGTGCCAATGCAGCTGCTGCTGATGGCCCTGGCATTT
CACAGCTTGGCGAAGTGGCTCCTCTCCCCACCCTGTCTGCTCCTGTGATGGAGCCCCTCATTAATTCTGA
GCCTTCCACTGGTGTGACTGAGCCGCTAACGCCTCATCAGCCAAACCACCAGCCCTCCTTCCTCACCTCT
CCTCAAGACCTTGCCTCTTCTCCAATGGAAGAAGATGAGCAGCATTCTGAAGCAGATGAGCCTCCATCAG
ACGAACCCCTATCTGATGACCCCCTGTCACCTGCTGAGGAGAAATTGCCCCACATTGATGAGTATTGGTC
AGACAGTGAGCACATCTTTTTGGATGCAAATATTGGTGGGGTGGCCATCGCACCTGCTCACGGCTCGGTT
TTGATTGAGTGTGCCCGGCGAGAGCTGCACGCTACCACTCCTGTTGAGCACCCCAACCGTAATCATCCAA
CCCGCCTCTCCCTTGTCTTTTACCAGCACAAAAACCTAAATAAGCCCCAACATGGTTTTGAACTAAACAA
GATTAAGTTTGAGGCTAAAGAAGCTAAGAATAAGAAAATGAAGGCCTCAGAGCAAAAAGACCAGGCAGCT
AATGAAGGTCCAGAACAGTCCTCTGAAGTAAATGAATTGAACCAAATTCCTTCTCATAAAGCATTAACAT
TAACCCATGACAATGTTGTCACCGTGTCCCCTTATGCTCTCACACACGTTGCGGGGCCCTATAACCATTG
GGTCTGATCTAGAGGGCCCTTCGAAGGTAAGCCTATCCCTAACCCTCTCCTCGGTCTCGATTCTACGCGT
ACCGGTCATCATCACCATCACCATTGAGTTTAAACCCGCTGATCAGCCTCGACTGTGCCTTCTAGTTGCC
AGCCATCTGTTGTTTGCCCCTCCCCCGTGCCTTCCTTGACCCTGGAAGGTGCCACTCCCACTGTCCTTTC
CTAATAAAATGAGGAAATTGCATCGCATTGTCTGAGTAGGTGTCATTCTATTCTGGGGGGTGGGGTGGGG
CAGGACAGCAAGGGGGAGGATTGGGAAGACAATAGCAGGCATGCTGGGGATGCGGTGGGCTCTATGGCTT
CTGAGGCGGAAAGAACCAGCTGGGGCTCTAGGGGGTATCCCC
[124 nt withheld, positions 4733-4856]
C
[91 nt withheld, positions 4858-4948]
A
[49 nt withheld, positions 4950-4998]
CCTTTGACGTTGGAGTCCACGTTCTTT
[37 nt withheld, positions 5026-5062]
ACCCTATCTCGGTCTATTCTTTTGATTTATAAGGGATTTTGCCGATTTCGGCCTATTGGTTAAAAAATGA
GCTGATTTAACAAAAATTTAACGCGAATTAATTCTGTGGAATGTGTGTCAGTTAGGGTGTGGAAAGTCCC
CAGGCTCCCCAGCAGGCAGAAGTATGCAAAGCATGCATCTCAATTAGTCAGCAACCAGGTGTGGAAAGTC
CCCAGGCTCCCCAGCAGGCAGAAGTATGCAAAGCATGCATCTCAATTAGTCAGCAACCATAGTCCCGCCC
CTAACTCCGCCCATCCCGCCCCTAACTCCGCCCAGTTCCGCCCATTCTCCGCCCCATGGCTGACTAATTT
TTTTTATTTATGCAGAGGCCGAGGCCGCCTCTGCCTCTGAGCTATTCCAGAAGTAGTGAGGAGGCTTTTT
TGGAGGCCTAGGCTTTTGCAAAAAGCTCCCGGGAGCTTGTATATCCATTTTCGGATCTGATCAAGAGACA
GGATGAGGATCGTTTCGCATGATTGAACAAGATGGATTGCACGCAGGTTCTCCGGCCGCTTGGGTGGAGA
GGCTATTCGGCTATGACTGGGCACAACAGACAATCGGCTGCTCTGATGCCGCCGTGTTCCGGCTGTCAGC
GCAGGGGCGCCCGGTTCTTTTTGTCAAGACCGACCTGTCCGGTGCCCTGAATGAACTGCAGGACGAGGCA
GCGCGGCTATCGTGGCTGGCCACGACGGGCGTTCCTTGCGCAGCTGTGCTCGACGTTGTCACTGAAGCGG
GAAGGGACTGGCTGCTATTGGGCGAAGTGCCGGGGCAGGATCTCCTGTCATCTCACCTTGCTCCTGCCGA
GAAAGTATCCATCATGGCTGATGCAATGCGGCGGCTGCATACGCTTGATCCGGCTACCTGCCCATTCGAC
CACCAAGCGAAACATCGCATCGAGCGAGCACGTACTCGGATGGAAGCCGGTCTTGTCGATCAGGATGATC
TGGACGAAGAGCATCAGGGGCTCGCGCCAGCCGAACTGTTCGCCAGGCTCAAGGCGCGCATGCCCGACGG
CGAGGATCTCGTCGTGACCCATGGCGATGCCTGCTTGCCGAATATCATGGTGGAAAATGGCCGCTTTTCT
GGATTCATCGACTGTGGCCGGCTGGGTGTGGCGGACCGCTATCAGGACATAGCGTTGGCTACCCGTGATA
TTGCTGAAGAGCTTGGCGGCGAATGGGCTGACCGCTTCCTCGTGCTTTACGGTATCGCCGCTCCCGATTC
GCAGCGCATCGCCTTCTATCGCCTTCTTGACGAGTTCTTCTGAGCGGGACTCTGGGGTTCGCGAAATGAC
CGACCAAGCGACGCCCAACCTGCCATCACGAGATTTCGATTCCACCGCCGCCTTCTATGAAAGGTTGGGC
TTCGGAATCGTTTTCCGGGACGCCGGCTGGATGATCCTCCAGCGCGGGGATCTCATGCTGGAGTTCTTCG
CCCACCCCAACTTGTTTATTGCAGCTTATAATGGTTACAAATAAAGCAATAGCATCACAAATTTCACAAA
TAAAGCATTTTTTTCACTGCATTCTAGTTGTGGTTTGTCCAAACTCATCAATGTATCTTATCATGTCTGT
ATACCGTCGACCTCTAGCTAGAGCTTGGCGTAATCATGGTCATAGCTGTTTCCTGTGTGAAATTGTTATC
CGCTCACAATTCCACACAACATACGAGCCGGAAGCATAAAGTGTAAAGCCTGGGGTGCCTAATGAGTGAG
CTAACTCACATTAATTGCGTTGCGCTCACTGCCCGCTTTCCAGTCGGGAAACCTGTCGTGCCAGCTGCAT
TAATGAATCGGCCAACGCGCGGGGAGAGGCGGTTTGCGTATTGGGCGCTCTTCCGCTTCCTCGCTCACTG
ACTCGCTGCGCTCGGTCGTTCGGCTGCGGCGAGCGGTATCAGCTCACTCAAAGGCGGTAATACGGTTATC
CACAGAATCAGGGGATAACGCAGGAAAGAACATGTGAGCAAAAGGCCAGGAACCGTAAAAAGGCCGCGTT
GCTGGCGTTTTTCCATAGGCTCCGCCCCCCTGACGAGCATCACAAAAATCGACGCTCAAGTCAGAGGTGG
CGAAACCCGACAGGACTATAAAGATACCAGGCGTTTCCCCCTGGAAGCTCCCTCGTGCGCTCTCCTGTTC
CGACCCTGCCGCTTACCGGATACCTGTCCGCCTTTCTCCCTTCGGGAAGCGTGGCGCTTTCTCATAGCTC
ACGCTGTAGGTATCTCAGTTCGGTGTAGGTCGTTCGCTCCAAGCTGGGCTGTGTGCACGAACCCCCCGTT
CAGCCCGACCGCTGCGCCTTATCCGGTAACTATCGTCTTGAGTCCAACCCGGTAAGACACGACTTATCGC
CACTGGCAGCAGCCACTGGTAACAGGATTAGCAGAGCGAGGTATGTAGGCGGTGCTACAGAGTTCTTGAA
GTGGTGGCCTAACTACGGCTACACTAGAAGAACAGTATTTGGTATCTGCGCTCTGCTGAAGCCAGTTACC
TTCGGAAAAAGAGTTGGTAGCTCTTGATCCGGCAAACAAACCACCGCTGGTAGCGGTGGTTTTTTTGTTT
GCAAGCAGCAGATTACGCGCAGAAAAAAAGGATCTCAAGAAGATCCTTTGATCTTTTCTACGGGGTCTGA
CGCTCAGTGGAACGAAAACTCACGTTAAGGGATTTTGGTCATGAGATTATCAAAAAGGATCTTCACCTAG
ATCCTTTTAAATTAAAAATGAAGTTTTAAATCAATCTAAAGTATATATGAGTAAACTTGGTCTGACAGTT
ACCAATGCTTAATCAGTGAGGCACCTATCTCAGCGATCTGTCTATTTCGTTCATCCATAGTTGCCTGACT
CCCCGTCGTGTAGATAACTACGATACGGGAGGGCTTACCATCTGGCCCCAGTGCTGCAATGATACCGCGA
GACCCACGCTCACCGGCTCCAGATTTATCAGCAATAAACCAGCCAGCCGGAAGGGCCGAGCGCAGAAGTG
GTCCTGCAACTTTATCCGCCTCCATCCAGTCTATTAATTGTTGCCGGGAAGCTAGAGTAAGTAGTTCGCC
AGTTAATAGTTTGCGCAACGTTGTTGCCATTGCTACAGGCATCGTGGTGTCACGCTCGTCGTTTGGTATG
GCTTCATTCAGCTCCGGTTCCCAACGATCAAGGCGAGTTACATGATCCCCCATGTTGTGCAAAAAAGCGG
TTAGCTCCTTCGGTCCTCCGATCGTTGTCAGAAGTAAGTTGGCCGCAGTGTTATCACTCATGGTTATGGC
AGCACTGCATAATTCTCTTACTGTCATGCCATCCGTAAGATGCTTTTCTGTGACTGGTGAGTACTCAACC
AAGTCATTCTGAGAATAGTGTATGCGGCGACCGAGTTGCTCTTGCCCGGCGTCAATACGGGATAATACCG
CGCCACATAGCAGAACTTTAAAAGTGCTCATCATTGGAAAACGTTCTTCGGGGCGAAAACTCTCAAGGAT
CTTACCGCTGTTGAGATCCAGTTCGATGTAACCCACTCGTGCACCCAACTGATCTTCAGCATCTTTTACT
TTCACCAGCGTTTCTGGGTGAGCAAAAACAGGAAGGCAAAATGCCGCAAAAAAGGGAATAAGGGCGACAC
GGAAATGTTGAATACTCATACTCTTCCTTTTTCAATATTATTGAAGCATTTATCAGGGTTATTGTCTCAT
GAGCGGATACATATTTGAATGTATTTAGAAAAATAAACAAATAGGGGTTCCGCGCACATTTCCCCGAAAA
GTGCCACCTGACGT
Features (pLannotate 1.2.2; 25 found; start..end, strand, type, name):
     29..81      -  misc_feature   bom (fragment): basis of mobility region from pBR322
    236..254     +  enhancer       CMV enhancer (fragment): human cytomegalovirus immediate early enhancer
    279..345     +  CDS            small t antigen (fragment): SV40 (simian virus 40) small t antigen
    371..582     +  promoter       EF-1α core promoter: core promoter for human elongation factor EF-1α
    583..692     +  intron         EF-1α intron A (fragment): intron upstream of the start codon of human EF-1α
   1317..1520    +  intron         EF-1α intron A: truncated intron upstream of the start codon of human EF-1α
   1546..1564    +  promoter       T7 promoter: promoter for bacteriophage T7 RNA polymerase
   1609..1629    +  CDS            FLAG (fragment): FLAG® epitope tag, followed by an enterokinase cleavage site
   1678..3843    +  CDS            Tet1 (fragment): TET1_MOUSE - Also known as Cxxc6, Kiaa1676. Experimental evidence at protein level: Swiss-Prot protein existence level 1. Dioxygenase that catalyzes the conversion of the modified genomic base 5-methylcytosine (5mC) into 5-hydroxymethylcytosine (5hmC) and plays a key role in active DNA demethylation. Also mediates subsequent conversion of 5hmC into 5-formylcytosine (5fC), and conversion of 5fC to 5-carboxylcytosine (5caC). Conversion of 5mC into 5hmC, 5fC and 5caC probably constitutes the first step in cytosine demethylation. Methylation at the C5 position of cytosine bases is an epigenetic mo
   3937..4194    +  CDS            Tet: DMAD_DROME - Also known as DMAD From Drosophila melanogaster (Fruit fly).
   4366..4407    +  CDS            V5 tag: epitope tag from simian virus 5
   4463..4687    +  polyA_signal   bGH poly(A) signal: bovine growth hormone polyadenylation signal
   4691..4712    +  promoter       SV40 promoter (fragment): SV40 enhancer and early promoter
   4733..5161    +  rep_origin     f1 ori (sequence partly withheld): f1 bacteriophage origin of replication; arrow indicates direction of (+) strand synthesis
   5175..5504    +  promoter       SV40 promoter: SV40 enhancer and early promoter
   5571..6362    +  CDS            neo: KKA2_KLEPN - Also known as kan, nptII. Experimental evidence at protein level: Swiss-Prot protein existence level 1. Resistance to kanamycin, neomycin, paromomycin, ribostamycin, butirosin and gentamicin B. From Klebsiella pneumoniae.
   6388..6546    +  CDS            ble (fragment): BLE_KLEPN - Experimental evidence at protein level: Swiss-Prot protein existence level 1. Binding protein with a strong affinity to the bleomycin family of antibiotics. Binds to CL990; an antimitotic-antibiotic compound. From Klebsiella pneumoniae.
   6541..6662    +  polyA_signal   SV40 poly(A) signal: SV40 polyadenylation signal
   6735..6751    -  protein_bind   lac operator: The lac repressor binds to the lac operator to inhibit transcription in E. coli. This inhibition can be relieved by adding lactose or isopropyl-β-D-thiogalactopyranoside (IPTG). lac repressor encoded by lacI
   6759..6789    -  promoter       lac promoter: promoter for the E. coli lac operon
   6804..6825    -  protein_bind   CAP binding site: CAP binding activates transcription in the presence of cAMP. E. coli catabolite activator protein
   6838..6930    -  CDS            lacI (fragment): lac repressor; lacI; The lac repressor binds to the lac operator to inhibit transcription in E. coli. This inhibition can be relieved by adding lactose or isopropyl-β-D-thiogalactopyranoside (IPTG).
   7102..7690    -  rep_origin     ori: high-copy-number ColE1/pMB1/pBR322/pUC origin of replication
   7861..8721    -  CDS            AmpR: β-lactamase; bla; confers resistance to ampicillin, carbenicillin, and related antibiotics
   8722..8826    -  promoter       AmpR promoter: bla
