[The description below was written by a language model from this plasmid's Addgene catalogue record and pLannotate feature annotations shown in this document.]
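Description:
pEF1a_CD WT TET1 is a mammalian expression plasmid of about 8.9 kb, built on a pEF1 alpha backbone, that expresses only the wild-type catalytic domain of human TET1 (Ten Eleven Translocation methylcytosine dioxygenase 1). It is propagated in E. coli through a high-copy ColE1/pUC-type origin and selected with ampicillin via the β-lactamase gene and its own promoter. An f1 origin is also present. A second cassette, consisting of the SV40 early promoter, the neomycin/kanamycin phosphotransferase gene and the SV40 polyadenylation signal, should allow G418-type selection of transfected mammalian cells, although the catalogue entry does not mention this use.

The roughly 2.7 kb insert was placed by ligation-independent cloning downstream of the human EF-1α core promoter and its intron A, which together drive strong constitutive transcription in many mammalian cell types. It is followed by the bovine growth hormone polyadenylation signal. A T7 promoter lies just upstream of the coding region and serves as a sequencing primer site. The record lists N-terminal Flag and HA tags. The automated annotation detects the FLAG sequence but not HA, and it labels the coding region by homology to mouse Tet1 and Drosophila Tet, whereas the catalogue gives the species as human. A backbone V5 tag lies downstream of the insert, but the record does not state whether it is in frame.

The coding sequence was derived from a previously deposited full-length TET1 expression plasmid. TET1 oxidises 5-methylcytosine to 5-hydroxymethylcytosine and further oxidised forms. The construct is therefore suited to overexpressing active TET1 catalytic activity, and the associated study examined 5mC and 5hmC removal in human T lymphocytes.
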