Addgene plasmid #124082: pEF1a_CD WT TET1
Purpose: Expression of wild-type catalytic domain only form of TET1
Depositing lab: Silvia Monticelli. Publication: The contribution of active and passive mechanisms of 5mC and 5hmC removal in human T lymphocytes is differentiation- and activation-dependent. Vincenzetti L, Leoni C, Chirichella M, Kwee I, Monticelli S. Eur J Immunol. 2019 Jan 30. doi: 10.1002/eji.201847967. PubMed 30698829.
Backbone
  Vector backbone: pEF1 alpha
  Backbone size w/o insert (bp): 6181
  Total vector size (bp): 8857
  Vector type: Mammalian Expression
Growth in bacteria
  Bacterial resistance: Ampicillin, 100 μg/mL
  Growth temperature: 37°C
  Growth strain: NEB Stable
  Copy number: High Copy
Gene/Insert
  Gene/Insert name: TET1 catalytic domain (alt name: Ten Eleven Translocation methylcytosine dioxygenase 1)
  Species: H. sapiens (human)
  Insert size (bp): 2676
  Entrez Gene: TET1 (a.k.a. CXXC6, LCX, bA119F7.1)
  Promoter: EF1 alpha
  Tag / fusion protein: Flag (N terminal on insert); HA (N terminal on insert)
  Cloning method: Ligation Independent Cloning
  Sequencing primers: 5′ TAATACGACTCACTATAGGG
Resource information
  A portion of this plasmid was derived from a plasmid made by: Plasmid expressing wild type full length form of TET1 was taken from addgene (#49792)
Terms and licenses: Academic/Nonprofit Terms; Industry Terms: Not Available to Industry
How to cite: pEF1a_CD WT TET1 was a gift from Silvia Monticelli (Addgene plasmid # 124082 ; http://n2t.net/addgene:124082 ; RRID:Addgene_124082)
