LOCUS       Exported 8857 bp ds-DNA circular SYN 12-MAY-2021
DEFINITION  Expression of wild-type catalytic domain only form of TET1.
ACCESSION   .
VERSION     .
KEYWORDS    pEF1a_CD WT TET1
SOURCE      synthetic DNA construct
  ORGANISM  synthetic DNA construct
REFERENCE   1 (bases 1 to 8857)
  AUTHORS   Vincenzetti L, Leoni C, Chirichella M, Kwee I, Monticelli S
  TITLE     The contribution of active and passive mechanisms of 5mC and 5hmC
            removal in human T lymphocytes is differentiation- and
            activation-dependent.
  JOURNAL   Eur J Immunol. 2019 Jan 30. doi: 10.1002/eji.201847967.
  PUBMED    30698829
REFERENCE   2 (bases 1 to 8857)
  AUTHORS   .
  TITLE     Direct Submission
  JOURNAL   Exported May 12, 2021 from SnapGene Server 1.1.58
            http://www.snapgene.com
FEATURES             Location/Qualifiers
     source          1..8857
                     /organism="synthetic DNA construct"
                     /mol_type="other DNA"
     primer_bind     complement(45..64)
                     /label=pRS-marker
                     /note="pRS vectors, use to sequence yeast selectable
                     marker"
     promoter        352..1530
                     /label=EF-1-alpha promoter
                     /note="strong constitutive promoter for human elongation
                     factor EF-1-alpha"
     intron          583..1521
                     /label=EF-1-alpha intron A
                     /note="intron upstream of the start codon of human
                     EF-1-alpha"
     primer_bind     1478..1498
                     /label=EF1a-F
                     /note="Human elongation factor-1a promoter, forward primer"
     primer_bind     1547..1566
                     /label=T7
                     /note="T7 promoter, forward primer"
     promoter        1547..1565
                     /label=T7 promoter
                     /note="promoter for bacteriophage T7 RNA polymerase"
     regulatory      1598..1607
                     /regulatory_class="other"
                     /note="vertebrate consensus sequence for strong initiation
                     of translation (Kozak, 1987)"
     CDS             1607..1630
                     /codon_start=1
                     /product="FLAG(R) epitope tag, followed by an enterokinase
                     cleavage site"
                     /label=FLAG
                     /translation="DYKDDDDK"
     CDS             1643..1669
                     /codon_start=1
                     /product="HA (human influenza hemagglutinin) epitope tag"
                     /label=HA
                     /translation="YPYDVPDYA"
     CDS             4367..4408
                     /codon_start=1
                     /product="epitope tag from simian virus 5"
                     /label=V5 tag
                     /translation="GKPIPNPLLGLDST"
     CDS             4418..4435
                     /codon_start=1
                     /product="6xHis affinity tag"
                     /label=6xHis
                     /translation="HHHHHH"
     primer_bind     complement(4458..4475)
                     /label=BGH-rev
                     /note="Bovine growth hormone terminator, reverse primer.
                     Also called BGH reverse"
     polyA_signal    4464..4688
                     /label=bGH poly(A) signal
                     /note="bovine growth hormone polyadenylation signal"
     rep_origin      4734..5162
                     /direction=RIGHT
                     /label=f1 ori
                     /note="f1 bacteriophage origin of replication; arrow
                     indicates direction of (+) strand synthesis"
     primer_bind     complement(4821..4840)
                     /label=F1ori-R
                     /note="F1 origin, reverse primer"
     primer_bind     5031..5052
                     /label=F1ori-F
                     /note="F1 origin, forward primer"
     primer_bind     complement(5171..5191)
                     /label=pBABE 3'
                     /note="SV40 enhancer, reverse primer for pBABE vectors"
     promoter        5176..5505
                     /label=SV40 promoter
                     /note="SV40 enhancer and early promoter"
     rep_origin      5356..5491
                     /label=SV40 ori
                     /note="SV40 origin of replication"
     primer_bind     5418..5437
                     /label=SV40pro-F
                     /note="SV40 promoter/origin, forward primer"
     CDS             5572..6366
                     /codon_start=1
                     /gene="aph(3')-II (or nptII)"
                     /product="aminoglycoside phosphotransferase from Tn5"
                     /label=NeoR/KanR
                     /note="confers resistance to neomycin, kanamycin, and G418
                     (Geneticin(R))"
                     /translation="MIEQDGLHAGSPAAWVERLFGYDWAQQTIGCSDAAVFRLSAQGRP
                     VLFVKTDLSGALNELQDEAARLSWLATTGVPCAAVLDVVTEAGRDWLLLGEVPGQDLLS
                     SHLAPAEKVSIMADAMRRLHTLDPATCPFDHQAKHRIERARTRMEAGLVDQDDLDEEHQ
                     GLAPAELFARLKARMPDGEDLVVTHGDACLPNIMVENGRFSGFIDCGRLGVADRYQDIA
                     LATRDIAEELGGEWADRFLVLYGIAAPDSQRIAFYRLLDEFF"
     primer_bind     complement(5626..5645)
                     /label=Neo-R
                     /note="Neomycin resistance gene, reverse primer"
     primer_bind     6236..6255
                     /label=Neo-F
                     /note="Neomycin resistance gene, forward primer"
     polyA_signal    6542..6663
                     /label=SV40 poly(A) signal
                     /note="SV40 polyadenylation signal"
     primer_bind     complement(6579..6598)
                     /label=SV40pA-R
                     /note="SV40 polyA, reverse primer"
     primer_bind     6633..6652
                     /label=EBV-rev
                     /note="SV40 polyA terminator, reverse primer"
     primer_bind     complement(6712..6728)
                     /label=M13 rev
                     /note="common sequencing primer, one of multiple similar
                     variants"
     primer_bind     complement(6712..6728)
                     /label=M13 Reverse
                     /note="In lacZ gene. Also called M13-rev"
     primer_bind     complement(6725..6747)
                     /label=M13/pUC Reverse
                     /note="In lacZ gene"
     protein_bind    6736..6752
                     /label=lac operator
                     /bound_moiety="lac repressor encoded by lacI"
                     /note="The lac repressor binds to the lac operator to
                     inhibit transcription in E. coli. This inhibition can be
                     relieved by adding lactose or
                     isopropyl-beta-D-thiogalactopyranoside (IPTG)."
     promoter        complement(6760..6790)
                     /label=lac promoter
                     /note="promoter for the E. coli lac operon"
     protein_bind    6805..6826
                     /label=CAP binding site
                     /bound_moiety="E. coli catabolite activator protein"
                     /note="CAP binding activates transcription in the presence
                     of cAMP."
     primer_bind     complement(6943..6960)
                     /label=L4440
                     /note="L4440 vector, forward primer"
     rep_origin      complement(7103..7691)
                     /direction=LEFT
                     /label=ori
                     /note="high-copy-number ColE1/pMB1/pBR322/pUC origin of
                     replication"
     primer_bind     complement(7183..7202)
                     /label=pBR322ori-F
                     /note="pBR322 origin, forward primer"
     CDS             complement(7862..8722)
                     /codon_start=1
                     /gene="bla"
                     /product="beta-lactamase"
                     /label=AmpR
                     /note="confers resistance to ampicillin, carbenicillin, and
                     related antibiotics"
                     /translation="MSIQHFRVALIPFFAAFCLPVFAHPETLVKVKDAEDQLGARVGYI
                     ELDLNSGKILESFRPEERFPMMSTFKVLLCGAVLSRIDAGQEQLGRRIHYSQNDLVEYS
                     PVTEKHLTDGMTVRELCSAAITMSDNTAANLLLTTIGGPKELTAFLHNMGDHVTRLDRW
                     EPELNEAIPNDERDTTMPVAMATTLRKLLTGELLTLASRQQLIDWMEADKVAGPLLRSA
                     LPAGWFIADKSGAGERGSRGIIAALGPDGKPSRIVVIYTTGSQATMDERNRQIAEIGAS
                     LIKHW"
     primer_bind     8485..8504
                     /label=Amp-R
                     /note="Ampicillin resistance gene, reverse primer"
     promoter        complement(8723..8827)
                     /gene="bla"
                     /label=AmpR promoter
ORIGIN
        1 cgacggatcg ggagatctcc cgatccccta tggtgcactc tcagtacaat ctgctctgat
       61 gccgcatagt taagccagta tctgctccct gcttgtgtgt tggaggtcgc tgagtagtgc
      121 gcgagcaaaa tttaagctac aacaaggcaa ggcttgaccg acaattgcat gaagaatctg
      181 cttagggtta ggcgttttgc gctgcttcgc gatgtacggg ccagatatac gcgttgacat
      241 tgattattga ctaggctttt gcaaaaagct ttgcaaagat ggataaagtt ttaaacagag
      301 aggaatcttt gcagctaatg gaccttctag gtcttgaaag gagtgggaat tggctccggt
      361 gcccgtcagt gggcagagcg cacatcgccc acagtccccg agaagttggg gggaggggtc
      421 ggcaattgaa ccggtgccta gagaaggtgg cgcggggtaa actgggaaag tgatgtcgtg
      481 tactggctcc gcctttttcc cgagggtggg ggagaaccgt atataagtgc agtagtcgcc
      541 gtgaacgttc tttttcgcaa cgggtttgcc gccagaacac aggtaagtgc cgtgtgtggt
      601 tcccgcgggc ctggcctctt tacgggttat ggcccttgcg tgccttgaat tacttccacc
      661 tggctgcagt acgtgattct tgatcccgag cttcgggttg gaagtgggtg ggagagttcg
      721 aggccttgcg cttaaggagc cccttcgcct cgtgcttgag ttgaggcctg gcctgggcgc
      781 tggggccgcc gcgtgcgaat ctggtggcac cttcgcgcct gtctcgctgc tttcgataag
      841 tctctagcca tttaaaattt ttgatgacct gctgcgacgc tttttttctg gcaagatagt
      901 cttgtaaatg cgggccaaga tctgcacact ggtatttcgg tttttggggc cgcgggcggc
      961 gacggggccc gtgcgtccca gcgcacatgt tcggcgaggc ggggcctgcg agcgcggcca
     1021 ccgagaatcg gacgggggta gtctcaagct ggccggcctg ctctggtgcc tggcctcgcg
     1081 ccgccgtgta tcgccccgcc ctgggcggca aggctggccc ggtcggcacc agttgcgtga
     1141 gcggaaagat ggccgcttcc cggccctgct gcagggagct caaaatggag gacgcggcgc
     1201 tcgggagagc gggcgggtga gtcacccaca caaaggaaaa gggcctttcc gtcctcagcc
     1261 gtcgcttcat gtgactccac ggagtaccgg gcgccgtcca ggcacctcga ttagttctcg
     1321 agcttttgga gtacgtcgtc tttaggttgg ggggaggggt tttatgcgat ggagtttccc
     1381 cacactgagt gggtggagac tgaagttagg ccagcttggc acttgatgta attctccttg
     1441 gaatttgccc tttttgagtt tggatcttgg ttcattctca agcctcagac agtggttcaa
     1501 agtttttttc ttccatttca ggtgtcgtga ggaattagct tggtactaat acgactcact
     1561 atagggagac ccaagctggc taggtaagct tggtaccgcc accatggact acaaggacga
     1621 cgatgacaag ctcgatggag gataccccta cgacgtgccc gactacgccg gaggatatcc
     1681 tgaatcagca gaggaaaagg tgaaggttga accattggat tcactcagct tatttcatct
     1741 taaaacggaa tccaacggga aggcattcac tgataaagct tataattctc aggtacagtt
     1801 aacggtgaat gccaatcaga aagcccatcc tttgacccag ccctcctctc cacctaacca
     1861 gtgtgctaac gtgatggcag gcgatgacca aatacggttt cagcaggttg ttaaggagca
     1921 actcatgcat cagagactgc caacattgcc tggtatctct catgaaacac ccttaccgga
     1981 gtcagcacta actctcagga atgtaaatgt agtgtgttca ggtggaatta cagtggtttc
     2041 taccaaaagt gaagaggaag tctgttcatc cagttttgga acatcagaat tttccacagt
     2101 ggacagtgca cagaaaaatt ttaatgatta tgccatgaac ttctttacta accctacaaa
     2161 aaacctagtg tctataacta aagattctga actgcccacc tgcagctgtc ttgatcgagt
     2221 tatacaaaaa gacaaaggcc catattatac acaccttggg gcaggaccaa gtgttgctgc
     2281 tgtcagggaa atcatggaga ataggtatgg tcaaaaagga aacgcaataa ggatagaaat
     2341 agtagtgtac accggtaaag aagggaaaag ctctcatggg tgtccaattg ctaagtgggt
     2401 tttaagaaga agcagtgatg aagaaaaagt tctttgtttg gtccggcagc gtacaggcca
     2461 ccactgtcca actgctgtga tggtggtgct catcatggtg tgggatggca tccctcttcc
     2521 aatggccgac cggctataca cagagctcac agagaatcta aagtcataca atgggcaccc
     2581 taccgacaga agatgcaccc tcaatgaaaa tcgtacctgt acatgtcaag gaattgatcc
     2641 agagacttgt ggagcttcat tctcttttgg ctgttcatgg agtatgtact ttaatggctg
     2701 taagtttggt agaagcccaa gccccagaag atttagaatt gatccaagct ctcccttaca
     2761 tgaaaaaaac cttgaagata acttacagag tttggctaca cgattagctc caatttataa
     2821 gcagtatgct ccagtagctt accaaaatca ggtggaatat gaaaatgttg cccgagaatg
     2881 tcggcttggc agcaaggaag gtcgtccctt ctctggggtc actgcttgcc tggacttctg
     2941 tgctcatccc cacagggaca ttcacaacat gaataatgga agcactgtgg tttgtacctt
     3001 aactcgagaa gataaccgct ctttgggtgt tattcctcaa gatgagcagc tccatgtgct
     3061 acctctttat aagctttcag acacagatga gtttggctcc aaggaaggaa tggaagccaa
     3121 gatcaaatct ggggccatcg aggtcctggc accccgccgc aaaaaaagaa cgtgtttcac
     3181 tcagcctgtt ccccgttctg gaaagaagag ggctgcgatg atgacagagg ttcttgcaca
     3241 taagataagg gcagtggaaa agaaacctat tccccgaatc aagcggaaga ataactcaac
     3301 aacaacaaac aacagtaagc cttcgtcact gccaacctta gggagtaaca ctgagaccgt
     3361 gcaacctgaa gtaaaaagtg aaaccgaacc ccattttatc ttaaaaagtt cagacaacac
     3421 taaaacttat tcgctgatgc catccgctcc tcacccagtg aaagaggcat ctccaggctt
     3481 ctcctggtcc ccgaagactg cttcagccac accagctcca ctgaagaatg acgcaacagc
     3541 ctcatgcggg ttttcagaaa gaagcagcac tccccactgt acgatgcctt cgggaagact
     3601 cagtggtgcc aatgcagctg ctgctgatgg ccctggcatt tcacagcttg gcgaagtggc
     3661 tcctctcccc accctgtctg ctcctgtgat ggagcccctc attaattctg agccttccac
     3721 tggtgtgact gagccgctaa cgcctcatca gccaaaccac cagccctcct tcctcacctc
     3781 tcctcaagac cttgcctctt ctccaatgga agaagatgag cagcattctg aagcagatga
     3841 gcctccatca gacgaacccc tatctgatga ccccctgtca cctgctgagg agaaattgcc
     3901 ccacattgat gagtattggt cagacagtga gcacatcttt ttggatgcaa atattggtgg
     3961 ggtggccatc gcacctgctc acggctcggt tttgattgag tgtgcccggc gagagctgca
     4021 cgctaccact cctgttgagc accccaaccg taatcatcca acccgcctct cccttgtctt
     4081 ttaccagcac aaaaacctaa ataagcccca acatggtttt gaactaaaca agattaagtt
     4141 tgaggctaaa gaagctaaga ataagaaaat gaaggcctca gagcaaaaag accaggcagc
     4201 taatgaaggt ccagaacagt cctctgaagt aaatgaattg aaccaaattc cttctcataa
     4261 agcattaaca ttaacccatg acaatgttgt caccgtgtcc ccttatgctc tcacacacgt
     4321 tgcggggccc tataaccatt gggtctgatc tagagggccc ttcgaaggta agcctatccc
     4381 taaccctctc ctcggtctcg attctacgcg taccggtcat catcaccatc accattgagt
     4441 ttaaacccgc tgatcagcct cgactgtgcc ttctagttgc cagccatctg ttgtttgccc
     4501 ctcccccgtg ccttccttga ccctggaagg tgccactccc actgtccttt cctaataaaa
     4561 tgaggaaatt gcatcgcatt gtctgagtag gtgtcattct attctggggg gtggggtggg
     4621 gcaggacagc aagggggagg attgggaaga caatagcagg catgctgggg atgcggtggg
     4681 ctctatggct tctgaggcgg aaagaaccag ctggggctct agggggtatc cccnnnnnnn
     4741 nnnnnnnnnn nnnnnnnnnn nnnnnnnnnn nnnnnnnnnn nnnnnnnnnn nnnnnnnnnn
     4801 nnnnnnnnnn nnnnnnnnnn nnnnnnnnnn nnnnnnnnnn nnnnnnnnnn nnnnnnncnn
     4861 nnnnnnnnnn nnnnnnnnnn nnnnnnnnnn nnnnnnnnnn nnnnnnnnnn nnnnnnnnnn
     4921 nnnnnnnnnn nnnnnnnnnn nnnnnnnnna nnnnnnnnnn nnnnnnnnnn nnnnnnnnnn
     4981 nnnnnnnnnn nnnnnnnnnc ctttgacgtt ggagtccacg ttctttaata gtggactctt
     5041 gttccaaact ggaacaacac tcaaccctat ctcggtctat tcttttgatt tataagggat
     5101 tttgccgatt tcggcctatt ggttaaaaaa tgagctgatt taacaaaaat ttaacgcgaa
     5161 ttaattctgt ggaatgtgtg tcagttaggg tgtggaaagt ccccaggctc cccagcaggc
     5221 agaagtatgc aaagcatgca tctcaattag tcagcaacca ggtgtggaaa gtccccaggc
     5281 tccccagcag gcagaagtat gcaaagcatg catctcaatt agtcagcaac catagtcccg
     5341 cccctaactc cgcccatccc gcccctaact ccgcccagtt ccgcccattc tccgccccat
     5401 ggctgactaa ttttttttat ttatgcagag gccgaggccg cctctgcctc tgagctattc
     5461 cagaagtagt gaggaggctt ttttggaggc ctaggctttt gcaaaaagct cccgggagct
     5521 tgtatatcca ttttcggatc tgatcaagag acaggatgag gatcgtttcg catgattgaa
     5581 caagatggat tgcacgcagg ttctccggcc gcttgggtgg agaggctatt cggctatgac
     5641 tgggcacaac agacaatcgg ctgctctgat gccgccgtgt tccggctgtc agcgcagggg
     5701 cgcccggttc tttttgtcaa gaccgacctg tccggtgccc tgaatgaact gcaggacgag
     5761 gcagcgcggc tatcgtggct ggccacgacg ggcgttcctt gcgcagctgt gctcgacgtt
     5821 gtcactgaag cgggaaggga ctggctgcta ttgggcgaag tgccggggca ggatctcctg
     5881 tcatctcacc ttgctcctgc cgagaaagta tccatcatgg ctgatgcaat gcggcggctg
     5941 catacgcttg atccggctac ctgcccattc gaccaccaag cgaaacatcg catcgagcga
     6001 gcacgtactc ggatggaagc cggtcttgtc gatcaggatg atctggacga agagcatcag
     6061 gggctcgcgc cagccgaact gttcgccagg ctcaaggcgc gcatgcccga cggcgaggat
     6121 ctcgtcgtga cccatggcga tgcctgcttg ccgaatatca tggtggaaaa tggccgcttt
     6181 tctggattca tcgactgtgg ccggctgggt gtggcggacc gctatcagga catagcgttg
     6241 gctacccgtg atattgctga agagcttggc ggcgaatggg ctgaccgctt cctcgtgctt
     6301 tacggtatcg ccgctcccga ttcgcagcgc atcgccttct atcgccttct tgacgagttc
     6361 ttctgagcgg gactctgggg ttcgcgaaat gaccgaccaa gcgacgccca acctgccatc
     6421 acgagatttc gattccaccg ccgccttcta tgaaaggttg ggcttcggaa tcgttttccg
     6481 ggacgccggc tggatgatcc tccagcgcgg ggatctcatg ctggagttct tcgcccaccc
     6541 caacttgttt attgcagctt ataatggtta caaataaagc aatagcatca caaatttcac
     6601 aaataaagca tttttttcac tgcattctag ttgtggtttg tccaaactca tcaatgtatc
     6661 ttatcatgtc tgtataccgt cgacctctag ctagagcttg gcgtaatcat ggtcatagct
     6721 gtttcctgtg tgaaattgtt atccgctcac aattccacac aacatacgag ccggaagcat
     6781 aaagtgtaaa gcctggggtg cctaatgagt gagctaactc acattaattg cgttgcgctc
     6841 actgcccgct ttccagtcgg gaaacctgtc gtgccagctg cattaatgaa tcggccaacg
     6901 cgcggggaga ggcggtttgc gtattgggcg ctcttccgct tcctcgctca ctgactcgct
     6961 gcgctcggtc gttcggctgc ggcgagcggt atcagctcac tcaaaggcgg taatacggtt
     7021 atccacagaa tcaggggata acgcaggaaa gaacatgtga gcaaaaggcc aggaaccgta
     7081 aaaaggccgc gttgctggcg tttttccata ggctccgccc ccctgacgag catcacaaaa
     7141 atcgacgctc aagtcagagg tggcgaaacc cgacaggact ataaagatac caggcgtttc
     7201 cccctggaag ctccctcgtg cgctctcctg ttccgaccct gccgcttacc ggatacctgt
     7261 ccgcctttct cccttcggga agcgtggcgc tttctcatag ctcacgctgt aggtatctca
     7321 gttcggtgta ggtcgttcgc tccaagctgg gctgtgtgca cgaacccccc gttcagcccg
     7381 accgctgcgc cttatccggt aactatcgtc ttgagtccaa cccggtaaga cacgacttat
     7441 cgccactggc agcagccact ggtaacagga ttagcagagc gaggtatgta ggcggtgcta
     7501 cagagttctt gaagtggtgg cctaactacg gctacactag aagaacagta tttggtatct
     7561 gcgctctgct gaagccagtt accttcggaa aaagagttgg tagctcttga tccggcaaac
     7621 aaaccaccgc tggtagcggt ggtttttttg tttgcaagca gcagattacg cgcagaaaaa
     7681 aaggatctca agaagatcct ttgatctttt ctacggggtc tgacgctcag tggaacgaaa
     7741 actcacgtta agggattttg gtcatgagat tatcaaaaag gatcttcacc tagatccttt
     7801 taaattaaaa atgaagtttt aaatcaatct aaagtatata tgagtaaact tggtctgaca
     7861 gttaccaatg cttaatcagt gaggcaccta tctcagcgat ctgtctattt cgttcatcca
     7921 tagttgcctg actccccgtc gtgtagataa ctacgatacg ggagggctta ccatctggcc
     7981 ccagtgctgc aatgataccg cgagacccac gctcaccggc tccagattta tcagcaataa
     8041 accagccagc cggaagggcc gagcgcagaa gtggtcctgc aactttatcc gcctccatcc
     8101 agtctattaa ttgttgccgg gaagctagag taagtagttc gccagttaat agtttgcgca
     8161 acgttgttgc cattgctaca ggcatcgtgg tgtcacgctc gtcgtttggt atggcttcat
     8221 tcagctccgg ttcccaacga tcaaggcgag ttacatgatc ccccatgttg tgcaaaaaag
     8281 cggttagctc cttcggtcct ccgatcgttg tcagaagtaa gttggccgca gtgttatcac
     8341 tcatggttat ggcagcactg cataattctc ttactgtcat gccatccgta agatgctttt
     8401 ctgtgactgg tgagtactca accaagtcat tctgagaata gtgtatgcgg cgaccgagtt
     8461 gctcttgccc ggcgtcaata cgggataata ccgcgccaca tagcagaact ttaaaagtgc
     8521 tcatcattgg aaaacgttct tcggggcgaa aactctcaag gatcttaccg ctgttgagat
     8581 ccagttcgat gtaacccact cgtgcaccca actgatcttc agcatctttt actttcacca
     8641 gcgtttctgg gtgagcaaaa acaggaaggc aaaatgccgc aaaaaaggga ataagggcga
     8701 cacggaaatg ttgaatactc atactcttcc tttttcaata ttattgaagc atttatcagg
     8761 gttattgtct catgagcgga tacatatttg aatgtattta gaaaaataaa caaatagggg
     8821 ttccgcgcac atttccccga aaagtgccac ctgacgt
//
